>Addgene plasmid #139904 | pBEL1857 | addgene full sequence | sequence record 309752 | Addgene NGS Result
TGCAGATCCGGAACATAATGGTGCAGGGCGCTGACTTCCGCGTTTCCAGACTTTACGAAACACGGAAACC
GAAGACCATTCATGTTGTTGCTCAGGTCGCAGACGTTTTGCAGCAGCAGTCGCTTCACGTTCGCTCGCGT
ATCGGTGATTCATTCTGCTAACCAGTAAGGCAACCCCGCCAGCCTAGCCGGGTCCTCAACGACAGGAGCA
CGATCATGCGCACCCGTGGCCAGGACCCAACGCTGCCCGAGATCTCGATCCCGCGAAATTAATACGACTC
ACTATAGGGAGACCACAACGGTTTCCCTCTAGAAATAATTTTGTTTAACTTTAAGAAGGAGATATACATA
TGGCTCTTAACACACCACAAATTACGCCGACAAAAAAGATAACAGTGAGGGCAATCGGCGAGGAACTGCC
GCGTGGTGATTACCAACGTTGCCCGCAATGTGACATGCTGTTTAGCCTGCCCGAGATAAATTCTCATCAA
AGTGCCTATTGTCCGCGCTGTCAGGCAAAAATTCGTGACGGGCGCGACTGGTCGCTAACGCGCCTGGCGG
CAATGGCCTTCACCATGCTGTTGCTTATGCCGTTTGCCTGGGGCGAACCGCTGTTGCATATCTGGCTGTT
AGGCATTCGTATTGACGCCAACGTTATGCAAGGCATCTGGCAAATGACCAAACAGGGCGATGCGATAACG
GGGTCGATGGTCTTTTTCTGCGTTATTGGTGCCCCGCTCATTCTGGTGACCTCCATAGCTTATTTATGGT
TTGGTAACCGACTGGGAATGAATTTACGTCCGGTACTGCTGATGCTTGAGCGACTTAAAGAGTGGGTAAT
GCTCGATATCTACCTGGTCGGCATTGGCGTTGCTTCTATAAAGGTACAGGATTATGCCCATATCCAGGCT
GGTGTCGGCTTGTTCTCTTTTGTGGCGTTGGTGATTTTAACGACGGTGACGTTGTCACATCTTAATGTCG
AAGAACTGTGGGAGCGATTTTATCCGCAGCGCCCCGCTACGCGTAGGGACGAGAAACTTCGTGTCTGCCT
AGGGTGCCATTTTACCGGCTATCCAGATCAGCGTGGTCGCTGCCCGCGTTGCCATATCCCGCTACGCCTG
CGTCGCCGTCATAGTCTGCAAAAATGCTGGGCGGCGCTGTTAGCGTCAATCGTTTTATTGTTACCTGCCA
ACCTGTTGCCTATTTCTATCATTTATCTGAACGGAGGACGGCAGGAAGATACAATTCTTTCCGGAATTAT
GTCGCTGGCAAGTAGCAACATTGCGGTTGCAGGAATCGTGTTTATCGCCAGTATTCTGGTCCCGTTTACT
AAAGTGATCGTCATGTTCACTTTACTGTTGAGCATTCATTTTAAATGCCAGCAAGGTTTACGCACACGCA
TTCTGTTACTGCGGATGGTGACCTGGATTGGTCGCTGGTCGATGCTCGACCTGTTTGTCATATCTTTAAC
CATGTCGCTGATTAATCGCGATCAGATCCTCGCTTTTACTATGGGACCGGCTGCGTTTTATTTCGGCGCA
GCGGTAATTTTGACTATTCTTGCTGTGGAATGGCTGGACAGCCGCTTACTTTGGGATGCACATGAGTCAG
GAAACGCCCGCTTCGACGACTGAAGCGCAGATTAAAAATAAACGCCGTATCTCACCTTTCTGGCTGCTGC
CGTTCATCGCGCTAATGATTGCCAGTTGGCTGATTTGGGACAGTTATCAGGACCGGGGTAATACCGTCAC
CATCGACTTTATGTCGGCGGATGGTATTGTTCCAGGCCGTACGCCTGTTCGTTATCAGGGCGTTGAAGTC
GGAACAGTGCAGGACATCAGCCTCAGCGACGATCTTCGTAAGATTGAAGTCAAGGTCAGCATCAAGTCCG
ATATGAAAGATGCGCTGCGCGAAGAGACTCAGTTCTGGCTGGTGACGCCAAAAGCATCGTTGGCAGGTGT
CTCCGGGCTGGACGCCCTCGTCGGTGGGAACTATATCGGCATGATGCCGGGTAAAGGTAAAGAGCAGGAT
CACTTTGTCGCACTCGATACCCAACCGAAATATCGGCTGGACAATGGCGATCTGATGATCCACCTGCAAG
CCCCCGATCTCGGTTCGCTGAACAGCGGTTCATTGGTCTATTTCCGCAAGATCCCGGTGGGAAAAGTCTA
CGACTATGCCATCAATCCCAACAAGCAAGGCGTGGTGATTGATGTCCTGATCGAGCGGCGTTTTACCGAT
CTGGTGAAAAAAGGTAGCCGTTTCTGGAACGTTTCCGGCGTTGATGCCAACGTCAGTATCAGTGGCGCGA
AGGTGAAACTGGAAAGCAATGCGGCACTGGTTAACGGTGCGATTGCCTTCGATTCACCAGAAGAGTCGAA
ACCTGCCGAGGCGGAAGATACCTTTGGTCTGTATGAAGATCTGGCCCACAGCCAGCGTGGCGTAATAATA
AAACTGGAACTGCCGAGTGGGGCCGGATTAACCGCCGACTCGACGCCGTTAATGTATCAGGGGCTGGAAG
TCGGACAGCTGACTAAACTGGATTTAAATCCTGGTGGTAAAGTCACAGGGGAAATGACCGTTGATCCCAG
CGTCGTTACCCTGCTTCGTGAAAATACCCGCATCGAATTACGCAACCCGAAATTATCCCTTAGCGATGCT
AATCTCAGCGCCCTGCTGACCGGCAAAACCTTCGAGCTGGTGCCCGGCGATGGCGAGCCACGCAAAGAGT
TCGTTGTTGTGCCAGGCGAAAAAGCACTGCTGCATGAACCTGATGTTCTGACGCTGACCCTGACCGCGCC
GGAAAGTTACGGTATTGATGCGGGTCAGCCGCTCATTCTTCACGGCGTGCAGGTAGGCCAGGTTATCGAT
CGTAAACTCACCAGCAAAGGCGTCACCTTTACCGTCGCCATCGAGCCTCAGCATCGCGAACTGGTAAAAG
GCGATAGCAAATTTGTCGTCAACAGCCGTGTCGATGTGAAGGTGGGGCTGGATGGCGTTGAGTTTCTCGG
TGCCAGCGCCTCAGAATGGATCAATGGCGGGATACGTATTCTGCCGGGCGATAAAGGTGAGATGAAAGCC
AGCTATCCACTGTATGCCAATTTGGAAAAAGCGCTGGAGAACAGCCTTAGCGATTTACCCACCACAACCG
TGAGTTTGAGTGCAGAGACGCTGCCGGATGTGCAGGCAGGATCGGTAGTGCTGTACCGTAAATTTGAAGT
TGGTGAAGTGATTACCGTGCGTCCGCGAGCTAACGCGTTTGACATCGATCTGCATATTAAGCCGGAGTAT
CGCAACCTTCTGACCAGCAATAGCGTGTTCTGGGCAGAAGGCGGGGCGAAAGTTCAGCTGAATGGTAGTG
GTCTGACCGTACAGGCATCCCCGCTCTCCAGAGCTCTAAAGGGAGCCATTAGCTTCGACAACCTCAGCGG
TGCCAGCGCCAGTCAGCGTAAAGGCGATAAGCGTATTCTGTATGCTTCCGAAACAGCGGCCCGTGCGGTT
GGCGGGCAGATTACGCTTCACGCTTTCGATGCCGGAAAACTGGCGGTCGGGATGCCAATTCGCTATCTCG
GTATTGACATCGGGCAAATCCAGACGCTGGATCTGATTACCGCACGCAATGAAGTACAGGCAAAGGCGGT
ACTTTACCCGGAATATGTCCAGACCTTTGCTCGCGGTGGTACGCGCTTCTCAGTGGTCACACCGCAAATT
TCGGCAGCTGGCGTTGAGCATCTTGATACTATCCTCCAGCCGTATATCAACGTCGAACCAGGCCGGGGCA
ATCCTCGCCGCGACTTTGAATTACAAGAGGCCACCATTACTGATTCGCGGTACCTGGATGGCTTAAGCAT
TATTGTTGAAGCGCCGGAAGCCGGTTCGTTAGGCATCGGTACGCCTGTGCTGTTCCGTGGTCTGGAAGTC
GGTACGGTTACAGGAATGACGCTGGGGACATTGTCAGATCGCGTGATGATTGCGATGCGCATCAGTAAAC
GCTATCAACACCTGGTGCGTAACAATTCCGTCTTCTGGTTGGCATCGGGTTACAGTCTGGACTTTGGTCT
GACGGGCGGCGTAGTGAAAACCGGCACCTTTAACCAGTTTATCCGTGGCGGCATCGCCTTCGCCACGCCT
CCGGGTACGCCACTGGCACCGAAAGCCCAGGAAGGCAAACACTTCCTGTTGCAGGAAAGTGAACCGAAAG
AGTGGCGTGAATGGGGAACTGCGCTTCCCAAATAATGCCCACCTCGAGCAGATCCGGCTGCTAACAAAGC
CCGAAAGGAAGCTGAGTTGGCTGCTGCCACCGCTGAGCAATAACTAGCATAACCCCTTGGGGCCTCTAAA
CGGGTCTTGAGGGGTTTTTTGCTGAAAGGAGGAACTATATCCGGATAATTCTTGAAGACGAAAGGGCCTC
GTGATACGCCTATTTTTATAGGTTAATGTCATGATAATAATGGTTTCTTAGACGTCAGGTGGCACTTTTC
GGGGAAATGTGCGCGGAACCCCTATTTGTTTATTTTTCTAAATACATTCAAATATGTATCCGCTCATGAG
ACAATAACCCTGATAAATGCTTCAATAATATTGAAAAAGGAAGAGTATGAGTATTCAACATTTCCGTGTC
GCCCTTATTCCCTTTTTTGCGGCATTTTGCCTTCCTGTTTTTGCTCACCCAGAAACGCTGGTGAAAGTAA
AAGATGCTGAAGATCAGTTGGGTGCACGAGTGGGTTACATCGAACTGGATCTCAACAGCGGTAAGATCCT
TGAGAGTTTTCGCCCCGAAGAACGTTTTCCAATGATGAGCACTTTTAAAGTTCTGCTATGTGGCGCGGTA
TTATCCCGTGTTGACGCCGGGCAAGAGCAACTCGGTCGCCGCATACACTATTCTCAGAATGACTTGGTTG
AGTACTCACCAGTCACAGAAAAGCATCTTACGGATGGCATGACAGTAAGAGAATTATGCAGTGCTGCCAT
AACCATGAGTGATAACACTGCGGCCAACTTACTTCTGACAACGATCGGAGGACCGAAGGAGCTAACCGCT
TTTTTGCACAACATGGGGGATCATGTAACTCGCCTTGATCGTTGGGAACCGGAGCTGAATGAAGCCATAC
CAAACGACGAGCGTGACACCACGATGCCTGCAGCAATGGCAACAACGTTGCGCAAACTATTAACTGGCGA
ACTACTTACTCTAGCTTCCCGGCAACAATTAATAGACTGGATGGAGGCGGATAAAGTTGCAGGACCACTT
CTGCGCTCGGCCCTTCCGGCTGGCTGGTTTATTGCTGATAAATCTGGAGCCGGTGAGCGTGGGTCTCGCG
GTATCATTGCAGCACTGGGGCCAGATGGTAAGCCCTCCCGTATCGTAGTTATCTACACGACGGGGAGTCA
GGCAACTATGGATGAACGAAATAGACAGATCGCTGAGATAGGTGCCTCACTGATTAAGCATTGGTAACTG
TCAGACCAAGTTTACTCATATATACTTTAGATTGATTTAAAACTTCATTTTTAATTTAAAAGGATCTAGG
TGAAGATCCTTTTTGATAATCTCATGACCAAAATCCCTTAACGTGAGTTTTCGTTCCACTGAGCGTCAGA
CCCCGTAGAAAAGATCAAAGGATCTTCTTGAGATCCTTTTTTTCTGCGCGTAATCTGCTGCTTGCAAACA
AAAAAACCACCGCTACCAGCGGTGGTTTGTTTGCCGGATCAAGAGCTACCAACTCTTTTTCCGAAGGTAA
CTGGCTTCAGCAGAGCGCAGATACCAAATACTGTCCTTCTAGTGTAGCCGTAGTTAGGCCACCACTTCAA
GAACTCTGTAGCACCGCCTACATACCTCGCTCTGCTAATCCTGTTACCAGTGGCTGCTGCCAGTGGCGAT
AAGTCGTGTCTTACCGGGTTGGACTCAAGACGATAGTTACCGGATAAGGCGCAGCGGTCGGGCTGAACGG
GGGGTTCGTGCACACAGCCCAGCTTGGAGCGAACGACCTACACCGAACTGAGATACCTACAGCGTGAGCT
ATGAGAAAGCGCCACGCTTCCCGAAGGGAGAAAGGCGGACAGGTATCCGGTAAGCGGCAGGGTCGGAACA
GGAGAGCGCACGAGGGAGCTTCCAGGGGGAAACGCCTGGTATCTTTATAGTCCTGTCGGGTTTCGCCACC
TCTGACTTGAGCGTCGATTTTTGTGATGCTCGTCAGGGGGGCGGAGCCTATGGAAAAACGCCAGCAACGC
GGCCTTTTTACGGTTCCTGGCCTTTTGCTGGCCTTTTGCTCACATGTTCTTTCCTGCGTTATCCCCTGAT
TCTGTGGATAACCGTATTACCGCCTTTGAGTGAGCTGATACCGCTCGCCGCAGCCGAACGACCGAGCGCA
GCGAGTCAGTGAGCGAGGAAGCGGAAGAGCGCCTGATGCGGTATTTTCTCCTTACGCATCTGTGCGGTAT
TTCACACCGCAATGGTGCACTCTCAGTACAATCTGCTCTGATGCCGCATAGTTAAGCCAGTATACACTCC
GCTATCGCTACGTGACTGGGTCATGGCTGCGCCCCGACACCCGCCAACACCCGCTGACGCGCCCTGACGG
GCTTGTCTGCTCCCGGCATCCGCTTACAGACAAGCTGTGACCGTCTCCGGGAGCTGCATGTGTCAGAGGT
TTTCACCGTCATCACCGAAACGCGCGAGGCAGCTGCGGTAAAGCTCATCAGCGTGGTCGTGAAGCGATTC
ACAGATGTCTGCCTGTTCATCCGCGTCCAGCTCGTTGAGTTTCTCCAGAAGCGTTAATGTCTGGCTTCTG
ATAAAGCGGGCCATGTTAAGGGCGGTTTTTTCCTGTTTGGTCACTGATGCCTCCGTGTAAGGGGGATTTC
TGTTCATGGGGGTAATGATACCGATGAAACGAGAGAGGATGCTCACGATACGGGTTACTGATGATGAACA
TGCCCGGTTACTGGAACGTTGTGAGGGTAAACAACTGGCGGTATGGATGCGGCGGGACCAGAGAAAAATC
ACTCAGGGTCAATGCCAGCGCTTCGTTAATACAGATGTAGGTGTTCCACAGGGTAGCCAGCAGCATCCTG
CGA
Features (pLannotate 1.2.2; 12 found; start..end, strand, type, name):
    270..288     +  promoter       T7 promoter: promoter for bacteriophage T7 RNA polymerase
    320..342     +  RBS            RBS: efficient ribosome binding site from bacteriophage T7 gene 10 (Olins and Rangwala, 1989)
    350..1630    +  CDS            yebS: YEBS_ECOLI - Experimental evidence at protein level: Swiss-Prot protein existence level 1. Component of a transport pathway that contributes to membrane integrity. From Escherichia coli (strain K12).
   1602..4232    +  CDS            yebT: YEBT_ECOLI - Experimental evidence at protein level: Swiss-Prot protein existence level 1. Component of a transport pathway that contributes to membrane integrity (PubMed:27795327). May directly span the intermembrane space, facilitating the transport of substrates across the periplasm (Probable). From Escherichia coli (strain K12).
   4257..4306    +  CDS            SET1 (fragment): solubility-enhancement tag derived from T7 phage gene 10B
   4314..4361    +  terminator     T7 terminator: transcription terminator for bacteriophage T7 RNA polymerase
   4492..4596    +  promoter       AmpR promoter: bla
   4597..5457    +  CDS            AmpR: β-lactamase; bla; confers resistance to ampicillin, carbenicillin, and related antibiotics
   5628..6216    +  rep_origin     ori: high-copy-number ColE1/pMB1/pBR322/pUC origin of replication
   6402..6541    -  misc_feature   bom: basis of mobility region from pBR322
   6643..6834    -  CDS            rop: Rop protein, which maintains plasmids at low copy number; rop
   6851..158     +  CDS            YPB1_ECOLX (across the origin): Protein predicted: Swiss-Prot protein existence level 4. From Escherichia coli.
