[The description below was written by a language model from this plasmid's Addgene catalogue record and pLannotate feature annotations shown in this document.]
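Description:
pBEL1857 is a bacterial expression plasmid of about 7.1 kb built on the pET17b backbone, carrying the Escherichia coli letAB operon with a point mutation in LetB. It is propagated in E. coli through a ColE1/pMB1-type origin and selected with ampicillin via the β-lactamase gene driven by its own bla promoter. The feature table also detects the pBR322-derived bom (basis of mobility) region and the rop gene. Rop normally restrains plasmid copy number, although the catalogue entry lists the plasmid as high copy. A predicted open reading frame of backbone origin spans the sequence numbering origin and has no stated role.

The payload sits between a T7 promoter with the phage T7 gene 10 ribosome binding site and a T7 terminator. It consists of two adjacent, slightly overlapping coding sequences annotated under their older names, yebS (LetA) and yebT (LetB), an arrangement that appears to preserve the native operon organisation. These proteins are annotated as components of a transport pathway that contributes to membrane integrity, with LetB thought to span the periplasm and facilitate substrate movement across the envelope. LetB here carries the L243N substitution, while LetA is unmodified according to the record. No affinity tags are annotated. The short gene 10-derived fragment found just downstream of yebT lies outside the annotated coding regions and is probably residual vector sequence.

The stated purpose is complementation: supplying LetAB in trans, presumably to strains lacking these genes, to test whether the L243N mutant retains function. The associated study concerns the structure of LetB and its proposed lipid transport tunnel. The insert was assembled by Gibson cloning.
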