Addgene plasmid #139904: pBEL1857
Purpose: Complementation plasmid for LetAB with LetB mutant L243N
Depositing lab: Gira Bhabha & Damian Ekiert. Depositing organization: NYU Grossman School of Medicine. Publication: LetB Structure Reveals a Tunnel for Lipid Transport across the Bacterial Envelope. Isom GL, Coudray N, MacRae MR, McManus CT, Ekiert DC, Bhabha G. Cell. 2020 Apr 30;181(3):653-664.e19. doi: 10.1016/j.cell.2020.03.030. PubMed 32359438.
Backbone
  Vector backbone: pET17b
  Vector type: Bacterial Expression
Growth in bacteria
  Bacterial resistance: Ampicillin, 100 μg/mL
  Growth temperature: 37°C
  Growth strain: DH5alpha
  Copy number: High Copy
Gene/Insert
  Gene/Insert name: LetAB
  Species: E. coli
  Mutation: LetA-LetB(L243N)
  Cloning method: Gibson Cloning
Terms and licenses: Academic/Nonprofit Terms; Industry Terms: Not Available to Industry
Depositor comments: Please visit https://www.biorxiv.org/content/10.1101/748145v1 for bioRxiv preprint.
How to cite: pBEL1857 was a gift from Gira Bhabha & Damian Ekiert (Addgene plasmid # 139904 ; http://n2t.net/addgene:139904 ; RRID:Addgene_139904)
